>Addgene plasmid #204869 | pAAV-ITR-PytR(A2.1)-mCherry | addgene full sequence | sequence record 405767 | Addgene NGS Result
CTTTTTACGGTTCCTGGCCTTTTGCTGGCCTTTTGCTCACATGTCCTGCAGGCAGCTGCGCGCTCGCTCG
CTCACTGAGGCCGCCCGGGCGTCGGGCGACCTTTGGTCGCCCGGCCTCAGTGAGCGAGCGAGCGCGCAGA
GAGGGAGTGGCCAACTCCATCACTAGGGGTTCCTGCGGCCGCACGCGTCTCGCGGTCCAGTAGTGATCGA
CACTGCTCGATCCGCTCGCACCCCTAGGGGTACCTCGGGCAGGAAGAGGGCCTATTTCCCATGATTCCTT
CATATTTGCATATACGATACAAGGCTGTTAGAGAGATAATTAGAATTAATTTGACTGTAAACACAAAGAT
ATTAGTACAAAATACGTGACGTAGAAAGTAATAATTTCTTGGGTAGTTTGCAGTTTTAAAATTATGTTTT
AAAATGGACTATCATATGCTTACCGTAACTTGAAAGTATTTCGATTTCTTGGCTTTATATATCTTGTGGA
AAGGACGAAACACCGGGGACCTGATCATGTAGATCGAACGGACTCTAAATCCGTTCAGCCGGGTTAGATT
CCCGGGGTCCTCGTTTTTTGCTAGCGGATCGACGAGAGCAGCGCGACTGGATCTGTCGCCCGTCTCAAAC
GCAACCCTCCGGCGGTCGCATATCATTCAGGACGAGCCTCAGACTCCAGCGTAACACGCGTCTAGTTATT
AATAGTAATCAATTACGGGGTCATTAGTTCATAGCCCATATATGGAGTTCCGCGTTACATAACTTACGGT
AAATGGCCCGCCTGGCTGACCGCCCAACGACCCCCGCCCATTGACGTCAATAATGACGTATGTTCCCATA
GTAACGCCAATAGGGACTTTCCATTGACGTCAATGGGTGGAGTATTTACGGTAAACTGCCCACTTGGCAG
TACATCAAGTGTATCATATGCCAAGTACGCCCCCTATTGACGTCAATGACGGTAAATGGCCCGCCTGGCA
TTATGCCCAGTACATGACCTTATGGGACTTTCCTACTTGGCAGTACATCTACGTATTAGTCATCGCTATT
ACCATGGTGATGCGGTTTTGGCAGTACATCAATGGGCGTGGATAGCGGTTTGACTCACGGGGATTTCCAA
GTCTCCACCCCATTGACGTCAATGGGAGTTTGTTTTGGCACCAAAATCAACGGGACTTTCCAAAATGTCG
TAACAACTCCGCCCCATTGACGCAAATGGGCGGTAGGCGTGTACGGTGGGAGGTCTATATAAGCAGAGCT
CGTTTAGTGAACCGTCAGATCGCCTGGAGACGCCATCCACGCTGTTTTGACCTCCATAGAAGACACCGGG
ACCGATCCAGCCTCCGCGGATTCGAATCCCGGCCGGGAACGGTGCATTGGAACGCGGATTCCCCGTGCCA
AGAGTGACGTAAGTACCGCCTATAGAGTCTATAGGCCCACAAAAAATGCTTTCTTCTTTTAATATACTTT
TTTGTTTATCTTATTTCTAATACTTTCCCTAATCTCTTTCTTTCAGGGCAATAATGATACAATGTATCAT
GCCTCTTTGCACCATTCTAAAGAATAACAGTGATAATTTCTGGGTTAAGGCAATAGCAATATTTCTGCAT
ATAAATATTTCTGCATATAAATTGTAACTGATGTAAGAGGTTTCATATTGCTAATAGCAGCTACAATCCA
GCTACCATTCTGCTTTTATTTTATGGTTGGGATAAGGCTGGATTATTCTGAGTCCAAGCTAGGCCCTTTT
GCTAATCATGTTCATACCTCTTATCTTCCTCCCACAGCTCCTGGGCAACGTGCTGGTCTGTGTGCTGGCC
CATCACTTTGGCAAAGAATTGGGATTCGAACATCGATTGAATTCATGGTGAGCAAGGGCGAGGAGGATAA
CATGGCCATCATCAAGGAGTTCATGCGCTTCAAGGTGCACATGGAGGGCTCCGTGAACGGCCACGAGTTC
GAGATCGAGGGCGAGGGCGAGGGCCGCCCCTACGAGGGCACCCAGACCGCCAAGCTGAAGGTGACCAAGG
GTGGCCCCCTGCCCTTCGCCTGGGACATCCTGTCCCCTCAGTTCATGTACGGCTCCAAGGCCTACGTGAA
GCACCCCGCCGACATCCCCGACTACTTGAAGCTGTCCTTCCCCGAGGGCTTCAAGTGGGAGCGCGTGATG
AACTTCGAGGACGGCGGCGTGGTGACCGTGACCCAGGACTCCTCCCTGCAGGACGGCGAGTTCATCTACA
AGGTGAAGCTGCGCGGCACCAACTTCCCCTCCGACGGCCCCGTAATGCAGAAGAAGACAATGGGCTGGGA
GGCCTCCTCCGAGCGGATGTACCCCGAGGACGGCGCCCTGAAGGGCGAGATCAAGCAGAGGCTGAAGCTG
AAGGACGGCGGCCACTACGACGCTGAGGTCAAGACCACCTACAAGGCCAAGAAGCCCGTGCAGCTGCCCG
GCGCCTACAACGTCAACATCAAGTTGGACATCACCTCCCACAACGAGGACTACACCATCGTGGAACAGTA
CGAACGCGCCGAGGGCCGCCACTCCACCGGCGGCATGGACGAGCTGTACAAGTAATCTAGAGTCGACCTG
CAGAAGCTTGCCTCGAGCAGCGCTGCTCGAGAGATCTACGGGTGGCATCCCTGTGACCCCTCCCCAGTGC
CTCTCCTGGCCCTGGAAGTTGCCACTCCAGTGCCCACCAGCCTTGTCCTAATAAAATTAAGTTGCATCAT
TTTGTCTGACTAGGTGTCCTTCTATAATATTATGGGGTGGAGGGGGGTGGTATGGAGCAAGGGGCAAGTT
GGGAAGACAACCTGTAGGGCCTGCGGGGTCTATTGGGAACCAAGCTGGAGTGCAGTGGCACAATCTTGGC
TCACTGCAATCTCCGCCTCCTGGGTTCAAGCGATTCTCCTGCCTCAGCCTCCCGAGTTGTTGGGATTCCA
GGCATGCATGACCAGGCTCAGCTAATTTTTGTTTTTTTGGTAGAGACGGGGTTTCACCATATTGGCCAGG
CTGGTCTCCAACTCCTAATCTCAGGTGATCTACCCACCTTGGCCTCCCAAATTGCTGGGATTACAGGCGT
GAACCACTGCTCCCTTCCCTGTCCTTCTGATTTTGTAGGTAACCACGTGCGGACCGAGCGGCCGCAGGAA
CCCCTAGTGATGGAGTTGGCCACTCCCTCTCTGCGCGCTCGCTCGCTCACTGAGGCCGGGCGACCAAAGG
TCGCCCGACGCCCGGGCTTTGCCCGGGCGGCCTCAGTGAGCGAGCGAGCGCGCAGCTGCCTGCAGGGGCG
CCTGATGCGGTATTTTCTCCTTACGCATCTGTGCGGTATTTCACACCGCATA
[95 nt withheld, positions 3343-3437]
T
[46 nt withheld, positions 3439-3484]
C
[141 nt withheld, positions 3486-3626]
CCTTTGACGTTGGAGTCCACGTTCTTT
[37 nt withheld, positions 3654-3690]
ACTCTATCTCGGGCTATTCTTTTGATTTATAAGGGATTTTGCCGATTTCGGTCTATTGGTTAAAAAATGA
GCTGATTTAACAAAAATTTAACGCGAATTTTAACAAAATATTAACGTTTACAATTTTATGGTGCACTCTC
AGTACAATCTGCTCTGATGCCGCATAGTTAAGCCAGCCCCGACACCCGCCAACACCCGCTGACGCGCCCT
GACGGGCTTGTCTGCTCCCGGCATCCGCTTACAGACAAGCTGTGACCGTCTCCGGGAGCTGCATGTGTCA
GAGGTTTTCACCGTCATCACCGAAACGCGCGAGACGAAAGGGCCTCGTGATACGCCTATTTTTATAGGTT
AATGTCATGATAATAATGGTTTCTTAGACGTCAGGTGGCACTTTTCGGGGAAATGTGCGCGGAACCCCTA
TTTGTTTATTTTTCTAAATACATTCAAATATGTATCCGCTCATGAGACAATAACCCTGATAAATGCTTCA
ATAATATTGAAAAAGGAAGAGTATGAGTATTCAACATTTCCGTGTCGCCCTTATTCCCTTTTTTGCGGCA
TTTTGCCTTCCTGTTTTTGCTCACCCAGAAACGCTGGTGAAAGTAAAAGATGCTGAAGATCAGTTGGGTG
CACGAGTGGGTTACATCGAACTGGATCTCAACAGCGGTAAGATCCTTGAGAGTTTTCGCCCCGAAGAACG
TTTTCCAATGATGAGCACTTTTAAAGTTCTGCTATGTGGCGCGGTATTATCCCGTATTGACGCCGGGCAA
GAGCAACTCGGTCGCCGCATACACTATTCTCAGAATGACTTGGTTGAGTACTCACCAGTCACAGAAAAGC
ATCTTACGGATGGCATGACAGTAAGAGAATTATGCAGTGCTGCCATAACCATGAGTGATAACACTGCGGC
CAACTTACTTCTGACAACGATCGGAGGACCGAAGGAGCTAACCGCTTTTTTGCACAACATGGGGGATCAT
GTAACTCGCCTTGATCGTTGGGAACCGGAGCTGAATGAAGCCATACCAAACGACGAGCGTGACACCACGA
TGCCTGTAGCAATGGCAACAACGTTGCGCAAACTATTAACTGGCGAACTACTTACTCTAGCTTCCCGGCA
ACAATTAATAGACTGGATGGAGGCGGATAAAGTTGCAGGACCACTTCTGCGCTCGGCCCTTCCGGCTGGC
TGGTTTATTGCTGATAAATCTGGAGCCGGTGAGCGTGGGTCTCGCGGTATCATTGCAGCACTGGGGCCAG
ATGGTAAGCCCTCCCGTATCGTAGTTATCTACACGACGGGGAGTCAGGCAACTATGGATGAACGAAATAG
ACAGATCGCTGAGATAGGTGCCTCACTGATTAAGCATTGGTAACTGTCAGACCAAGTTTACTCATATATA
CTTTAGATTGATTTAAAACTTCATTTTTAATTTAAAAGGATCTAGGTGAAGATCCTTTTTGATAATCTCA
TGACCAAAATCCCTTAACGTGAGTTTTCGTTCCACTGAGCGTCAGACCCCGTAGAAAAGATCAAAGGATC
TTCTTGAGATCCTTTTTTTCTGCGCGTAATCTGCTGCTTGCAAACAAAAAAACCACCGCTACCAGCGGTG
GTTTGTTTGCCGGATCAAGAGCTACCAACTCTTTTTCCGAAGGTAACTGGCTTCAGCAGAGCGCAGATAC
CAAATACTGTTCTTCTAGTGTAGCCGTAGTTAGGCCACCACTTCAAGAACTCTGTAGCACCGCCTACATA
CCTCGCTCTGCTAATCCTGTTACCAGTGGCTGCTGCCAGTGGCGATAAGTCGTGTCTTACCGGGTTGGAC
TCAAGACGATAGTTACCGGATAAGGCGCAGCGGTCGGGCTGAACGGGGGGTTCGTGCACACAGCCCAGCT
TGGAGCGAACGACCTACACCGAACTGAGATACCTACAGCGTGAGCTATGAGAAAGCGCCACGCTTCCCGA
AGGGAGAAAGGCGGACAGGTATCCGGTAAGCGGCAGGGTCGGAACAGGAGAGCGCACGAGGGAGCTTCCA
GGGGGAAACGCCTGGTATCTTTATAGTCCTGTCGGGTTTCGCCACCTCTGACTTGAGCGTCGATTTTTGT
GATGCTCGTCAGGGGGGCGGAGCCTATGGAAAAACGCCAGCAACGCGGC
Features (pLannotate 1.2.2; 20 found; start..end, strand, type, name):
     56..83      +  repeat_region  AAV2 ITR (fragment): inverted terminal repeat of adeno-associated virus serotype 2 inverted
    112..139     +  repeat_region  AAV2 ITR (fragment): inverted terminal repeat of adeno-associated virus serotype 2 inverted
    256..496     +  promoter       U6 promoter: RNA polymerase III promoter for human U6 snRNA
    504..572     +  ncRNA          tRNA: Accession: RF00005 - tRNA
    753..1056    +  enhancer       CMV enhancer: human cytomegalovirus immediate early enhancer
   1057..1260    +  promoter       CMV promoter: human cytomegalovirus (CMV) immediate early promoter
   1409..1436    +  intron         CMV intron (fragment): modified intron A from human cytomegalovirus (CMV)
   1441..1787    +  intron         β-globin intron (fragment): internally truncated intron from human β-globin
   1791..1838    +  CDS            HBB (fragment): HBB_COLGU - Experimental evidence at transcript level: Swiss-Prot protein existence level 2. Involved in oxygen transport from the lung to the various peripheral tissues. From Colobus guereza (Mantled guereza) (Eastern black-and-white colobus monkey).
   1865..2572    +  CDS            mCherry: mCherry is a basic (constitutively fluorescent) red fluorescent protein published in 2004, derived from Discosoma sp.. It is reported to be a very rapidly-maturing monomer with low acid sensitivity.
   2576..2593    +  misc_feature   MCS (fragment): pUC18/19 multiple cloning site
   2630..3106    +  polyA_signal   hGH poly(A) signal: human growth hormone polyadenylation signal
   3146..3286    +  repeat_region  AAV2 ITR: inverted terminal repeat of adeno-associated virus serotype 2 inverted
   3291..3342    -  misc_feature   bom (fragment): basis of mobility region from pBR322
   3361..3816    +  rep_origin     f1 ori (sequence partly withheld): f1 bacteriophage origin of replication; arrow indicates direction of (+) strand synthesis
   3817..3866    -  misc_feature   bom (fragment): basis of mobility region from pBR322
   3968..4003    -  CDS            rop (fragment): Rop protein, which maintains plasmids at low copy number; rop
   4098..4202    +  promoter       AmpR promoter: bla
   4203..5063    +  CDS            AmpR: β-lactamase; bla; confers resistance to ampicillin, carbenicillin, and related antibiotics
   5234..5822    +  rep_origin     ori: high-copy-number ColE1/pMB1/pBR322/pUC origin of replication
