[The description below was written by a language model from this plasmid's Addgene catalogue record and pLannotate feature annotations shown in this document.]
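Description:
pAAV-ITR-PytR(A2.1)-mCherry is an AAV transfer plasmid built on the commercial pAAV backbone, in which the original GFP reporter was replaced with mCherry. It serves both for direct mammalian expression and for packaging into recombinant AAV. It is maintained in E. coli through a high-copy ColE1/pUC-type origin with ampicillin selection (β-lactamase under its own promoter), and it also carries an f1 phage origin. The payload is flanked by AAV2 inverted terminal repeats, which provide the cis signals for genome replication and encapsidation. The annotation detects a full-length ITR on the downstream side but only short ITR fragments on the upstream side. This may reflect the difficulty of sequencing and annotating these repeats or a partly truncated ITR, and the record does not resolve which. The catalogue size is about 5.85 kb, and the sequenced record is ten bases shorter.

Two independent expression units lie between the ITRs. The first uses the human U6 RNA polymerase III promoter to drive a 69-nt Methanosarcina mazei pyrrolysyl tRNA variant called "A2.1". This variant carries U25C together with a set of listed substitutions at positions 3, 4 and 65–67, and it was inserted through BsaI sites that were destroyed during cloning. The second uses the CMV enhancer/promoter, followed by a chimeric intron region with β-globin intron sequence, to drive wild-type mCherry, terminated by the human growth hormone polyadenylation signal.

The tRNA is an engineered suppressor tRNA arising from virus-assisted directed evolution in mammalian cells. Because mCherry here is wild type, with no stop codon to suppress, it marks transfected or transduced cells rather than reporting suppression. No pyrrolysyl-tRNA synthetase appears in the record, so one would have to be supplied separately.
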