Addgene plasmid #204869: pAAV-ITR-PytR(A2.1)-mCherry
Purpose: Expresses pyrrolysyl tRNA variant "A2.1" and a wild-type mCherry reporter; can be packaged into AAV
Depositing lab: Abhishek Chatterjee. Depositing organization: Boston College. Publication: Virus-assisted directed evolution of enhanced suppressor tRNAs in mammalian cells. Jewel D, Kelemen RE, Huang RL, Zhu Z, Sundaresh B, Cao X, Malley K, Huang Z, Pasha M, Anthony J, van Opijnen T, Chatterjee A. Nat Methods. 2023 Jan;20(1):95-103. doi: 10.1038/s41592-022-01706-w. Epub 2022 Dec 22. PubMed 36550276.
Backbone
  Vector backbone: pAAV
  Backbone manufacturer: Cell Biolabs
  Backbone size w/o insert (bp): 5000
  Total vector size (bp): 5849
  Modifications to backbone: Replaced GFP with mCherry fluorescent reporter
  Vector type: Mammalian Expression, AAV
Growth in bacteria
  Bacterial resistance: Ampicillin, 100 μg/mL
  Growth temperature: 37°C
  Growth strain: NEB Stable
  Copy number: High Copy
Gene/Insert
  Gene/Insert name: M. mazei pyrrolysyl tRNA mutant "A2.1" (alt names: A2.1; A2; PytR.A2)
  Species: Methanosarcina mazei
  Insert size (bp): 69
  Mutation: U25C; A3G, A4G, T65C, T66C, T67T
  Promoter: U6
  Cloning method: Restriction Enzyme; 5′ cloning site BsaI (destroyed during cloning); 3′ cloning site BsaI (destroyed during cloning)
  Sequencing primers: 5′ TTATTTACCTAGGGGTACCTCGGGCAGGAAGAGGGCCTATTTCCCATG; 3′ GATGTACTGCCAAAACCGCATCACCATGGTAATAGCGATGAC
Terms and licenses: Academic/Nonprofit Terms; Industry Terms: Not Available to Industry
How to cite: pAAV-ITR-PytR(A2.1)-mCherry was a gift from Abhishek Chatterjee (Addgene plasmid # 204869 ; http://n2t.net/addgene:204869 ; RRID:Addgene_204869)
